Addgene plasmid #211429: pVen-RPA32-IRES-RPA14
Purpose: mammalian expression of human RPA32 N-terminally fused to mVenus and RPA14
Depositing lab: Helmut Pospiech. Depositing organization: Leibniz Institute on Aging - Fritz Lipmann Institute (FLI).
Backbone
  Vector backbone: pmVenus-C1
  Vector type: Mammalian Expression
Growth in bacteria
  Bacterial resistance: Kanamycin, 50 μg/mL
  Growth temperature: 37°C
  Growth strain: DH5alpha
  Copy number: High Copy
Gene/Insert
  Gene/Insert name: RPA32 - IRES - RPA14 (alt name: RPA2 and RPA3)
  Species: H. sapiens (human)
  Entrez Gene: RPA2 (a.k.a. REPA2, RP-A p32, RP-A p34, RPA32); RPA3 (a.k.a. REPA3, RP-A p14)
  Tag / fusion protein: mVenus (on RPA32) (N terminal on insert)
  Cloning method: Restriction Enzyme; 5′ cloning site EcoRI (not destroyed); 3′ cloning site XbaI (not destroyed)
Terms and licenses: Academic/Nonprofit Terms; Industry Terms: Not Available to Industry
Depositor comments: generated by Julia Kutz (Leibniz Institute on Aging - Fritz Lipmann Institute, D-07745 Jena, Germany)
How to cite: pVen-RPA32-IRES-RPA14 was a gift from Helmut Pospiech (Addgene plasmid # 211429 ; http://n2t.net/addgene:211429 ; RRID:Addgene_211429)
