[The description below was written by a language model from this plasmid's Addgene catalogue record and pLannotate feature annotations shown in this document.]
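Description:
pVen-RPA32-IRES-RPA14 is a mammalian expression plasmid of about 6.5 kb built on the pmVenus-C1 backbone, designed to co-express two subunits of the human replication protein A (RPA) complex from a single transcript. It is maintained in E. coli as a high-copy plasmid through a ColE1/pUC-type origin and is selected with kanamycin. The NeoR/KanR gene (Tn5 aminoglycoside phosphotransferase) sits behind both a bacterial bla promoter and the SV40 enhancer/early promoter and is followed by the HSV TK polyadenylation signal. The same marker can therefore provide G418 selection in mammalian cells. An f1 origin is also present. Short annotated fragments of ble, SV40 large T antigen and the bGH poly(A) signal appear to be backbone remnants rather than functional elements.

The expression cassette is driven by the human CMV immediate-early enhancer and promoter. The first open reading frame encodes the monomeric yellow fluorescent protein mVenus, joined through residual multiple cloning site sequence to human RPA2 (RPA32), so that the fluorescent tag lies at the N terminus of RPA32. Downstream, an EMCV internal ribosome entry site allows cap-independent translation of a second, untagged open reading frame encoding human RPA3 (RPA14), and the transcript ends at the SV40 poly(A) signal. The RPA32-IRES-RPA14 insert was cloned between EcoRI and XbaI sites, both of which are retained.

RPA is the heterotrimeric single-stranded DNA-binding complex that acts in DNA replication and the DNA damage response. Supplying RPA14 alongside fluorescent RPA32 means the two small subunits are produced together in transfected cells. The record states the purpose only as mammalian expression of these proteins; the mVenus tag would allow fluorescent detection of RPA32.
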