Features (pLannotate 1.2.2; 17 found; start..end, strand, type, name):
     66..369     +  enhancer       CMV enhancer: human cytomegalovirus immediate early enhancer
    370..573     +  promoter       CMV promoter: human cytomegalovirus (CMV) immediate early promoter
    618..1334    +  CDS            mVenus: mVenus is a basic (constitutively fluorescent) yellow fluorescent protein published in 2006, derived from Aequorea victoria. It is reported to be a rapidly-maturing monomer with moderate acid sensitivity.
   1335..1372    +  misc_feature   MCS (fragment): multiple cloning site
   1377..2186    +  CDS            RPA2 (sequence withheld): RFA2_HUMAN - Also known as REPA2, RPA32, RPA34. Experimental evidence at protein level: Swiss-Prot protein existence level 1. As part of the heterotrimeric replication protein A complex (RPA/RP-A), binds and stabilizes single-stranded DNA intermediates, that form during DNA replication or upon DNA stress. It prevents their reannealing and in parallel, recruits and activates different proteins and complexes involved in DNA metabolism. Thereby, it plays an essential role both in DNA replication and the cellular response to DNA damage. In the cellular response to DNA damage, the RPA complex contr
   2203..2773    +  misc_feature   IRES: internal ribosome entry site (IRES) of the encephalomyocarditis virus (EMCV)
   2781..3143    +  CDS            RPA3 (sequence withheld): RFA3_HUMAN - Also known as REPA3, RPA14. Experimental evidence at protein level: Swiss-Prot protein existence level 1. As part of the heterotrimeric replication protein A complex (RPA/RP-A), binds and stabilizes single-stranded DNA intermediates that form during DNA replication or upon DNA stress. It prevents their reannealing and in parallel, recruits and activates different proteins and complexes involved in DNA metabolism. Thereby, it plays an essential role both in DNA replication and the cellular response to DNA damage (PubMed:9430682). In the cellular response to DNA damage, the RPA comp
   3157..3241    +  CDS            large T antigen (fragment): large T antigen from SV40 (simian virus 40)
   3264..3385    +  polyA_signal   SV40 poly(A) signal: SV40 polyadenylation signal
   3419..3847    -  rep_origin     f1 ori (sequence partly withheld): f1 bacteriophage origin of replication; arrow indicates direction of (+) strand synthesis
   3874..3978    +  promoter       AmpR promoter: bla
   3980..4337    +  promoter       SV40 promoter: SV40 enhancer and early promoter
   4372..5166    +  CDS            NeoR/KanR: aminoglycoside phosphotransferase from Tn5; aph(3')-II (or nptII); confers resistance to neomycin, kanamycin, and G418 (Geneticin®)
   5187..5339    +  CDS            ble (fragment): BLE_KLEPN - Experimental evidence at protein level: Swiss-Prot protein existence level 1. Binding protein with a strong affinity to the bleomycin family of antibiotics. Binds to CL990; an antimitotic-antibiotic compound. From Klebsiella pneumoniae.
   5398..5445    +  polyA_signal   HSV TK poly(A) signal: herpes simplex virus thymidine kinase polyadenylation signal (Cole and Stacy, 1985)
   5536..5552    -  polyA_signal   bGH poly(A) signal (fragment): bovine growth hormone polyadenylation signal
   5774..6362    +  rep_origin     ori: high-copy-number ColE1/pMB1/pBR322/pUC origin of replication
>Addgene plasmid #211429 | pVen-RPA32-IRES-RPA14 | addgene full sequence | sequence record 420413 | Addgene NGS Result
TGCATTAGTTATTAATAGTAATCAATTACGGGGTCATTAGTTCATAGCCCATATATGGAGTTCCGCGTTA
CATAACTTACGGTAAATGGCCCGCCTGGCTGACCGCCCAACGACCCCCGCCCATTGACGTCAATAATGAC
GTATGTTCCCATAGTAACGCCAATAGGGACTTTCCATTGACGTCAATGGGTGGAGTATTTACGGTAAACT
GCCCACTTGGCAGTACATCAAGTGTATCATATGCCAAGTACGCCCCCTATTGACGTCAATGACGGTAAAT
GGCCCGCCTGGCATTATGCCCAGTACATGACCTTATGGGACTTTCCTACTTGGCAGTACATCTACGTATT
AGTCATCGCTATTACCATGGTGATGCGGTTTTGGCAGTACATCAATGGGCGTGGATAGCGGTTTGACTCA
CGGGGATTTCCAAGTCTCCACCCCATTGACGTCAATGGGAGTTTGTTTTGGCACCAAAATCAACGGGACT
TTCCAAAATGTCGTAACAACTCCGCCCCATTGACGCAAATGGGCGGTAGGCGTGTACGGTGGGAGGTCTA
TATAAGCAGAGCTGGTTTAGTGAACCGTCAGATCCGCTAGCGCTACCGGTCGCCACCATGGTGAGCAAGG
GCGAGGAGCTGTTCACCGGGGTGGTGCCCATCCTGGTCGAGCTGGACGGCGACGTAAACGGCCACAAGTT
CAGCGTGTCCGGCGAGGGCGAGGGCGATGCCACCTACGGCAAGCTGACCCTGAAGCTGATCTGCACCACC
GGCAAGCTGCCCGTGCCCTGGCCCACCCTCGTGACCACCCTGGGCTACGGCCTGCAGTGCTTCGCCCGCT
ACCCCGACCACATGAAGCAGCACGACTTCTTCAAGTCCGCCATGCCCGAAGGCTACGTCCAGGAGCGCAC
CATCTTCTTCAAGGACGACGGCAACTACAAGACCCGCGCCGAGGTGAAGTTCGAGGGCGACACCCTGGTG
AACCGCATCGAGCTGAAGGGCATCGACTTCAAGGAGGACGGCAACATCCTGGGGCACAAGCTGGAGTACA
ACTACAACAGCCACAACGTCTATATCACCGCCGACAAGCAGAAGAACGGCATCAAGGCCAACTTCAAGAT
CCGCCACAACATCGAGGACGGCGGCGTGCAGCTCGCCGACCACTACCAGCAGAACACCCCCATCGGCGAC
GGCCCCGTGCTGCTGCCCGACAACCACTACCTGAGCTACCAGTCCAAGCTGAGCAAAGACCCCAACGAGA
AGCGCGATCACATGGTCCTGCTGGAGTTCGTGACCGCCGCCGGGATCACTCTCGGCATGGACGAGCTGTA
CAAGTCCGGACTCAGATCTCGAGCTCAAGCTTCGAATTCTGCCACC
[810 nt withheld, positions 1377-2186]
TAAGGATCCAATTCCGCCCCTCTCCCTCCCCCCCCCCTAACGTTACTGGCCGAAGCCGCTTGGAATAAGG
CCGGTGTGCGTTTGTCTATATGTTATTTTCCACCATATTGCCGTCTTTTGGCAATGTGAGGGCCCGGAAA
CCTGGCCCTGTCTTCTTGACGAGCATTCCTAGGGGTCTTTCCCCTCTCGCCAAAGGAATGCAAGGTCTGT
TGAATGTCGTGAAGGAAGCAGTTCCTCTGGAAGCTTCTTGAAGACAAACAACGTCTGTAGCGACCCTTTG
CAGGCAGCGGAACCCCCCACCTGGCGACAGGTGCCTCTGCGGCCAAAAGCCACGTGTATAAGATACACCT
GCAAAGGCGGCACAACCCCAGTGCCACGTTGTGAGTTGGATAGTTGTGGAAAGAGTCAAATGGCTCTCCT
CAAGCGTATTCAACAAGGGGCTGAAGGATGCCCAGAAGGTACCCCATTGTATGGGATCTGATCTGGGGCC
TCGGTGCACATGCTTTACATGTGTTTAGTCGAGGTTAAAAAAACGTCTAGGCCCCCCGAACCACGGGGAC
GTGGTTTTCCTTTGAAAAACACGATAAAGATCTC
[363 nt withheld, positions 2781-3143]
TGATCTAGATAACTGATCATAATCAGCCATACCACATTTGTAGAGGTTTTACTTGCTTTAAAAAACCTCC
CACACCTCCCCCTGAACCTGAAACATAAAATGAATGCAATTGTTGTTGTTAACTTGTTTATTGCAGCTTA
TAATGGTTACAAATAAAGCAATAGCATCACAAATTTCACAAATAAAGCATTTTTTTCACTGCATTCTAGT
TGTGGTTTGTCCAAACTCATCAATGTATCTTAACGCGTAAATTGTAAGCGTTAATATTTTGTTAAAATTC
GCGTTAAATTTTTGTTAAATCAGCTCATTTTTTAACCAATAGGCCGAAATCGGCAAAATCCCTTATAAAT
CAAAAGAATAGACCGAGATAGGGT
[37 nt withheld, positions 3518-3554]
AAAGAACGTGGACTCCAACGTCAAAGG
[49 nt withheld, positions 3582-3630]
T
[91 nt withheld, positions 3632-3722]
G
[124 nt withheld, positions 3724-3847]
CAGGTGGCACTTTTCGGGGAAATGTGCGCGGAACCCCTATTTGTTTATTTTTCTAAATACATTCAAATAT
GTATCCGCTCATGAGACAATAACCCTGATAAATGCTTCAATAATATTGAAAAAGGAAGAGTCCTGAGGCG
GAAAGAACCAGCTGTGGAATGTGTGTCAGTTAGGGTGTGGAAAGTCCCCAGGCTCCCCAGCAGGCAGAAG
TATGCAAAGCATGCATCTCAATTAGTCAGCAACCAGGTGTGGAAAGTCCCCAGGCTCCCCAGCAGGCAGA
AGTATGCAAAGCATGCATCTCAATTAGTCAGCAACCATAGTCCCGCCCCTAACTCCGCCCATCCCGCCCC
TAACTCCGCCCAGTTCCGCCCATTCTCCGCCCCATGGCTGACTAATTTTTTTTATTTATGCAGAGGCCGA
GGCCGCCTCGGCCTCTGAGCTATTCCAGAAGTAGTGAGGAGGCTTTTTTGGAGGCCTAGGCTTTTGCAAA
GATCGATCAAGAGACAGGATGAGGATCGTTTCGCATGATTGAACAAGATGGATTGCACGCAGGTTCTCCG
GCCGCTTGGGTGGAGAGGCTATTCGGCTATGACTGGGCACAACAGACAATCGGCTGCTCTGATGCCGCCG
TGTTCCGGCTGTCAGCGCAGGGGCGCCCGGTTCTTTTTGTCAAGACCGACCTGTCCGGTGCCCTGAATGA
ACTGCAAGACGAGGCAGCGCGGCTATCGTGGCTGGCCACGACGGGCGTTCCTTGCGCAGCTGTGCTCGAC
GTTGTCACTGAAGCGGGAAGGGACTGGCTGCTATTGGGCGAAGTGCCGGGGCAGGATCTCCTGTCATCTC
ACCTTGCTCCTGCCGAGAAAGTATCCATCATGGCTGATGCAATGCGGCGGCTGCATACGCTTGATCCGGC
TACCTGCCCATTCGACCACCAAGCGAAACATCGCATCGAGCGAGCACGTACTCGGATGGAAGCCGGTCTT
GTCGATCAGGATGATCTGGACGAAGAGCATCAGGGGCTCGCGCCAGCCGAACTGTTCGCCAGGCTCAAGG
CGAGCATGCCCGACGGCGAGGATCTCGTCGTGACCCATGGCGATGCCTGCTTGCCGAATATCATGGTGGA
AAATGGCCGCTTTTCTGGATTCATCGACTGTGGCCGGCTGGGTGTGGCGGACCGCTATCAGGACATAGCG
TTGGCTACCCGTGATATTGCTGAAGAGCTTGGCGGCGAATGGGCTGACCGCTTCCTCGTGCTTTACGGTA
TCGCCGCTCCCGATTCGCAGCGCATCGCCTTCTATCGCCTTCTTGACGAGTTCTTCTGAGCGGGACTCTG
GGGTTCGAAATGACCGACCAAGCGACGCCCAACCTGCCATCACGAGATTTCGATTCCACCGCCGCCTTCT
ATGAAAGGTTGGGCTTCGGAATCGTTTTCCGGGACGCCGGCTGGATGATCCTCCAGCGCGGGGATCTCAT
GCTGGAGTTCTTCGCCCACCCTAGGGGGAGGCTAACTGAAACACGGAAGGAGACAATACCGGAAGGAACC
CGCGCTATGACGGCAATAAAAAGACAGAATAAAACGCACGGTGTTGGGTCGTTTGTTCATAAACGCGGGG
TTCGGTCCCAGGGCTGGCACTCTGTCGATACCCCACCGAGACCCCATTGGGGCCAATACGCCCGCGTTTC
TTCCTTTTCCCCACCCCACCCCCCAAGTTCGGGTGAAGGCCCAGGGCTCGCAGCCAACGTCGGGGCGGCA
GGCCCTGCCATAGCCTCAGGTTACTCATATATACTTTAGATTGATTTAAAACTTCATTTTTAATTTAAAA
GGATCTAGGTGAAGATCCTTTTTGATAATCTCATGACCAAAATCCCTTAACGTGAGTTTTCGTTCCACTG
AGCGTCAGACCCCGTAGAAAAGATCAAAGGATCTTCTTGAGATCCTTTTTTTCTGCGCGTAATCTGCTGC
TTGCAAACAAAAAAACCACCGCTACCAGCGGTGGTTTGTTTGCCGGATCAAGAGCTACCAACTCTTTTTC
CGAAGGTAACTGGCTTCAGCAGAGCGCAGATACCAAATACTGTTCTTCTAGTGTAGCCGTAGTTAGGCCA
CCACTTCAAGAACTCTGTAGCACCGCCTACATACCTCGCTCTGCTAATCCTGTTACCAGTGGCTGCTGCC
AGTGGCGATAAGTCGTGTCTTACCGGGTTGGACTCAAGACGATAGTTACCGGATAAGGCGCAGCGGTCGG
GCTGAACGGGGGGTTCGTGCACACAGCCCAGCTTGGAGCGAACGACCTACACCGAACTGAGATACCTACA
GCGTGAGCTATGAGAAAGCGCCACGCTTCCCGAAGGGAGAAAGGCGGACAGGTATCCGGTAAGCGGCAGG
GTCGGAACAGGAGAGCGCACGAGGGAGCTTCCAGGGGGAAACGCCTGGTATCTTTATAGTCCTGTCGGGT
TTCGCCACCTCTGACTTGAGCGTCGATTTTTGTGATGCTCGTCAGGGGGGCGGAGCCTATGGAAAAACGC
CAGCAACGCGGCCTTTTTACGGTTCCTGGCCTTTTGCTGGCCTTTTGCTCACATGTTCTTTCCTGCGTTA
TCCCCTGATTCTGTGGATAACCGTATTACCGCCA
